>Addgene plasmid #12060 | pAG87 DUXAP6 3'UTR mut | depositor full sequence | sequence record 7205 | Author sequence
CTAGAGCGGCCGCTTCGAGCAGACATGATAAGATACATTGATGAGTTTGGACAAACCACAACTAGAATGC
AGTGAAAAAAATGCTTTATTTGTGAAATTTGTGATGCTATTGCTTTATTTGTAACCATTATAAGCTGCAA
TAAACAAGTTAACAACAACAATTGCATTCATTTTATGTTTCAGGTTCAGGGGGAGGTGTGGGAGGTTTTT
TAAAGCAAGTAAAACCTCTACAAATGTGGTAAAATCGATAAGGATCCAGGTGGCACTTTTCGGGGAAATG
TGCGCGGAACCCCTATTTGTTTATTTTTCTAAATACATTCAAATATGTATCCGCTCATGAGACAATAACC
CTGATAAATGCTTCAATAATATTGAAAAAGGAAGAGTATGAGTATTCAACATTTCCGTGTCGCCCTTATT
CCCTTTTTTGCGGCATTTTGCCTTCCTGTTTTTGCTCACCCAGAAACGCTGGTGAAAGTAAAAGATGCTG
AAGATCAGTTGGGTGCACGAGTGGGTTACATCGAACTGGATCTCAACAGCGGTAAGATCCTTGAGAGTTT
TCGCCCCGAAGAACGTTTTCCAATGATGAGCACTTTTAAAGTTCTGCTATGTGGCGCGGTATTATCCCGT
ATTGACGCCGGGCAAGAGCAACTCGGTCGCCGCATACACTATTCTCAGAATGACTTGGTTGAGTACTCAC
CAGTCACAGAAAAGCATCTTACGGATGGCATGACAGTAAGAGAATTATGCAGTGCTGCCATAACCATGAG
TGATAACACTGCGGCCAACTTACTTCTGACAACGATCGGAGGACCGAAGGAGCTAACCGCTTTTTTGCAC
AACATGGGGGATCATGTAACTCGCCTTGATCGTTGGGAACCGGAGCTGAATGAAGCCATACCAAACGACG
AGCGTGACACCACGATGCCTGTAGCAATGGCAACAACGTTGCGCAAACTATTAACTGGCGAACTACTTAC
TCTAGCTTCCCGGCAACAATTAATAGACTGGATGGAGGCGGATAAAGTTGCAGGACCACTTCTGCGCTCG
GCCCTTCCGGCTGGCTGGTTTATTGCTGATAAATCTGGAGCCGGTGAGCGTGGGTCTCGCGGTATCATTG
CAGCACTGGGGCCAGATGGTAAGCCCTCCCGTATCGTAGTTATCTACACGACGGGGAGTCAGGCAACTAT
GGATGAACGAAATAGACAGATCGCTGAGATAGGTGCCTCACTGATTAAGCATTGGTAACTGTCAGACCAA
GTTTACTCATATATACTTTAGATTGATTTAAAACTTCATTTTTAATTTAAAAGGATCTAGGTGAAGATCC
TTTTTGATAATCTCATGACCAAAATCCCTTAACGTGAGTTTTCGTTCCACTGAGCGTCAGACCCCGTAGA
AAAGATCAAAGGATCTTCTTGAGATCCTTTTTTTCTGCGCGTAATCTGCTGCTTGCAAACAAAAAAACCA
CCGCTACCAGCGGTGGTTTGTTTGCCGGATCAAGAGCTACCAACTCTTTTTCCGAAGGTAACTGGCTTCA
GCAGAGCGCAGATACCAAATACTGTTCTTCTAGTGTAGCCGTAGTTAGGCCACCACTTCAAGAACTCTGT
AGCACCGCCTACATACCTCGCTCTGCTAATCCTGTTACCAGTGGCTGCTGCCAGTGGCGATAAGTCGTGT
CTTACCGGGTTGGACTCAAGACGATAGTTACCGGATAAGGCGCAGCGGTCGGGCTGAACGGGGGGTTCGT
GCACACAGCCCAGCTTGGAGCGAACGACCTACACCGAACTGAGATACCTACAGCGTGAGCTATGAGAAAG
CGCCACGCTTCCCGAAGGGAGAAAGGCGGACAGGTATCCGGTAAGCGGCAGGGTCGGAACAGGAGAGCGC
ACGAGGGAGCTTCCAGGGGGAAACGCCTGGTATCTTTATAGTCCTGTCGGGTTTCGCCACCTCTGACTTG
AGCGTCGATTTTTGTGATGCTCGTCAGGGGGGCGGAGCCTATGGAAAAACGCCAGCAACGCGGCCTTTTT
ACGGTTCCTGGCCTTTTGCTGGCCTTTTGCTCACATGGCTCGACAGATCTGCGCAGCACCATGGCCTGAA
ATAACCTCTGAAAGAGGAACTTGGTTAGGTACCTTCTGAGGCGGAAAGAACCAGCTGTGGAATGTGTGTC
AGTTAGGGTGTGGAAAGTCCCCAGGCTCCCCAGCAGGCAGAAGTATGCAAAGCATGCATCTCAATTAGTC
AGCAACCAGGTGTGGAAAGTCCCCAGGCTCCCCAGCAGGCAGAAGTATGCAAAGCATGCATCTCAATTAG
TCAGCAACCATAGTCCCGCCCCTAACTCCGCCCATCCCGCCCCTAACTCCGCCCAGTTCCGCCCATTCTC
CGCCCCATGGCTGACTAATTTTTTTTATTTATGCAGAGGCCGAGGCCGCCTCGGCCTCTGAGCTATTCCA
GAAGTAGTGAGGAGGCTTTTTTGGAGGCCTAGGCTTTTGCAAAAAGCTTGATTCTTCTGACACAACAGTC
TCGAACTTAAGCTGCAGAAGTTGGTCGTGAGGCACTGGGCAGGTAAGTATCAAGGTTACAAGACAGGTTT
AAGGAGACCAATAGAAACTGGGCTTGTCGAGACAGAGAAGACTCTTGCGTTTCTGATAGGCACCTATTGG
TCTTACTGACATCCACTTTGCCTTTCTCTCCACAGGTGTCCACTCCCAGTTCAATTACAGCTCTTAAGGC
TAGAGTACTTAATACGACTCACTATAGGCTAGCCACCATGACTTCGAAAGTTTATGATCCAGAACAAAGG
AAACGGATGATAACTGGTCCGCAGTGGTGGGCCAGATGTAAACAAATGAATGTTCTTGATTCATTTATTA
ATTATTATGATTCAGAAAAACATGCAGAAAATGCTGTTATTTTTTTACATGGTAACGCGGCCTCTTCTTA
TTTATGGCGACATGTTGTGCCACATATTGAGCCAGTAGCGCGGTGTATTATACCAGACCTTATTGGTATG
GGCAAATCAGGCAAATCTGGTAATGGTTCTTATAGGTTACTTGATCATTACAAATATCTTACTGCATGGT
TTGAACTTCTTAATTTACCAAAGAAGATCATTTTTGTCGGCCATGATTGGGGTGCTTGTTTGGCATTTCA
TTATAGCTATGAGCATCAAGATAAGATCAAAGCAATAGTTCACGCTGAAAGTGTAGTAGATGTGATTGAA
TCATGGGATGAATGGCCTGATATTGAAGAAGATATTGCGTTGATCAAATCTGAAGAAGGAGAAAAAATGG
TTTTGGAGAATAACTTCTTCGTGGAAACCATGTTGCCATCAAAAATCATGAGAAAGTTAGAACCAGAAGA
ATTTGCAGCATATCTTGAACCATTCAAAGAGAAAGGTGAAGTTCGTCGTCCAACATTATCATGGCCTCGT
GAAATCCCGTTAGTAAAAGGTGGTAAACCTGACGTTGTACAAATTGTTAGGAATTATAATGCTTATCTAC
GTGCAAGTGATGATTTACCAAAAATGTTTATTGAATCGGACCCAGGATTCTTTTCCAATGCTATTGTTGA
AGGTGCCAAGAAGTTTCCTAATACTGAATTTGTCAAAGTAAAAGGTCTTCATTTTTCGCAAGAAGATGCA
CCTGATGAAATGGGAAAATATATCAAATCGTTCGTTGAGCGAGTTCTCAAAAATGAACAATAATTCTAGG
AGCTCTTTTATATTCATGCTTGAGAATGCAAGAGGCGTTCTTTTCAGCCTGTGGAGGAGACACTCTTAGA
TGTGGGTTTGTGTGTATGGGTGCAACACTTCCGGGGATAGGAAAGAAGAACAGTTCCCTAACACAAGCTG
TTAAGAAGTCTGTAGCATCTCTGATAACGAATAGACCCACAAGCTCCTGGAAGCTGTCGTGTGTCCAATG
CGTGAAAATGTCTGTGACATTTTCAGTGTTAGTCTTGAACTAAGGCCCTTGTCTGTGTGTTTTGAAGGTG
GGTGAACCTCAGAGAATGAACCTGTTATGATTTGGGGTAAGAATCACGTTGGAAAACCTCTCGCAACCAG
CACACTAGGCCTTCTACGGCCATTTCTGTAAGGGGACAGAGCTTAGGTAAAGGCACACACTCATACACAC
ACAACAAAGGGCCCTGCTAACTTACTCCTCATGCTGCTTCAGTGACCTTTGTTCATGTCAGAATGCTGGC
GCTT
Features (pLannotate 1.2.2; 9 found; start..end, strand, type, name):
     29..150     -  polyA_signal   SV40 poly(A) signal: SV40 polyadenylation signal
    173..241     -  CDS            large T antigen (fragment): large T antigen from SV40 (simian virus 40)
    283..387     +  promoter       AmpR promoter: bla
    388..1248    +  CDS            AmpR: β-lactamase; bla; confers resistance to ampicillin, carbenicillin, and related antibiotics
   1419..2007    +  rep_origin     ori: high-copy-number ColE1/pMB1/pBR322/pUC origin of replication
   2136..2493    +  promoter       SV40 promoter: SV40 enhancer and early promoter
   2563..2695    +  intron         chimeric intron: chimera between introns from human β-globin and immunoglobulin heavy chain genes
   2740..2758    +  promoter       T7 promoter: promoter for bacteriophage T7 RNA polymerase
   2768..3703    +  CDS            Rluc: luciferase from the anthozoan coelenterate Renilla reniformis (sea pansy)
