[The description below was written by a language model from this plasmid's Addgene catalogue record and pLannotate feature annotations shown in this document.]
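Description:
pAG87 DUXAP6 3'UTR mut is a mammalian Renilla luciferase reporter plasmid built on pIS2, a derivative of the pRL-SV40 vector. It is used to test whether a 3' untranslated region confers microRNA-mediated repression. It is maintained in E. coli as a high-copy plasmid through a ColE1/pUC-type origin and is selected with ampicillin via the β-lactamase gene and its native promoter.

The reporter cassette is driven by the SV40 enhancer and early promoter, followed by a chimeric β-globin/immunoglobulin heavy chain intron that improves expression. A T7 promoter sits just upstream of the coding region and could support in vitro transcription. The Renilla luciferase open reading frame comes next. Downstream of it, between intact SacI and XbaI sites, is an insert of about 480 bp from the human DUXAP6 (double homeobox A pseudogene 6, also called N6) 3'UTR. The feature table does not annotate this insert, but the unannotated stretch from the end of Rluc to the end of the 4,204-nt record matches its expected position. An SV40 polyadenylation signal lies just across the circular junction, although it is annotated on the minus strand. A short SV40 large T antigen fragment beside it is a vector remnant.

In this version, two microRNA seed-match sites in the UTR are mutated, at recorded positions 3734–3739 and 4191–4196. The record does not state which microRNA these sites match. The construct most likely serves as the site-disrupted control for a wild-type DUXAP6 UTR reporter. Comparing luciferase output from the two in transfected mammalian cells shows how much repression depends on the seed matches.
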