Addgene plasmid #12060: pAG87 DUXAP6 3'UTR mut
Depositing lab: David Bartel. Depositing organization: Whitehead Institute for Biomedical Research. Publication: The widespread impact of mammalian MicroRNAs on mRNA repression and evolution. Farh KK, Grimson A, Jan C, Lewis BP, Johnston WK, Lim LP, Burge CB, Bartel DP. Science. 2005 Dec 16. 310(5755):1817-21. 10.1126/science.1121158 PubMed 16308420.
Backbone
  Vector backbone: pIS2
  Backbone manufacturer: pIS2 derived from pRL-SV40 (Promega)
  Backbone size w/o insert (bp): 3700
  Vector type: Mammalian Expression, Luciferase
Growth in bacteria
  Bacterial resistance: Ampicillin, 100 μg/mL
  Growth temperature: 37°C
  Growth strain: DH5alpha
  Copy number: High Copy
Gene/Insert
  Gene/Insert name: N6 3'UTR mut (alt names: DUXAP6; double homeobox A pseudogene 6)
  Species: H. sapiens (human)
  Insert size (bp): 480
  Mutation: Mutations in microRNA recognition sites (seed matches): 3734-3739 and 4191-4196.
  GenBank ID: AC116903
  Entrez Gene: DUXAP6
  Cloning method: Restriction Enzyme; 5′ cloning site SacI (not destroyed); 3′ cloning site XbaI (not destroyed)
  Sequencing primers: 5′ EBV rev primer (GTGGTTTGTCCAAACTCATC)
Terms and licenses: Academic/Nonprofit Terms; Industry Terms: Not Available to Industry
Depositor comments: DUXAP6 3'UTR mutant in renilla luciferase reporter plasmid.
How to cite: pAG87 DUXAP6 3'UTR mut was a gift from David Bartel (Addgene plasmid # 12060 ; http://n2t.net/addgene:12060 ; RRID:Addgene_12060)
