>Addgene plasmid #12060 | pAG87 DUXAP6 3'UTR mut | addgene partial sequence | sequence record 18653 | 12060 with EBV-rev
TGCTCGAAGCGGCCGCTCTGAACGCTAGAAGCGCCAGCATTCTGACATGAACAAAGGTCACTGAAGCAGC
ATGAGGAGTAAGTTAGCAGGGCCCTTTGTTGTGTGTGTATGAGTGTGTGCCTTTACCTAAGCTCTGTCCC
CTTACAGAAATGGCCGTAGAAGGCCTAGTGTGCTGGTTGCGAGAGGTTTTCCAACGTGATTCTTACCCCA
AATCATAACAGGTTCATTCTCTGAGGTTCACCCACCTTCAAAACACACAGACAAGGGCCTTAGTTCAAGA
CTAACACTGAAAATGTCACAGACATTTTCACGCATTGGACACACGACAGCTTCCAGGAGCTTGTGGGTCT
ATTCGTTATCAGAGATGCTACAGACTTCTTAACAGCTTGTGTTAGGGAACTGTTCTTCTTTCCTATCCCC
GGAAGTGTTGCACCCATACACACAAACCCACATCTAAGAGTGTCTCCTCCACAGGCTGAAAAGAACGCCT
CTTGCATTCTCAAGCATGAATATAAAAGAGCTCCTAGAATTATTGTTCATTTTTGAGAACTCGCTCAACG
AACGATTTGATATATTTTCCCATTTCATCAGGTGCATCTTCTTGCGAAAAATGAAGACCTTTTACTTTGA
CAAATTCAGTATTAGGAAACTTCTTGGCACCTTCAACAATAGCATTGGAAAAGAATCCTGGGTCCGATTC
ANTAAACATTTTTGGTAAATCATCACTTGCACGTAGATAAGCATATANTCCTACCATTTGTACACGNNGG
TTACAACTTT
